>Addgene plasmid #19823 | pCAG-RFP-miR-E1-1int | addgene partial sequence | sequence record 25590 | 19823 with DsRed1-C
CCNACGTGGCNCTTTCTCGCNTNCCATGNNCAACGNCCACCTCGGCAACGCGGCCCCNGNCCCTGANCGT
NACACGCCCGCCCGNNNTTATNCGCGGCCCCACCGAGANATNAAA
