>Addgene plasmid #19823 | pCAG-RFP-miR-E1-1int | addgene partial sequence | sequence record 25591 | pZuoshang-5 5'-GCTGGACATCACCTCCCACAACG-3'
ACATCGTGNACAGTACGAGCGCACCGAGGGCCGCCACCACCTGTTCCTGTAATTAATTAACAGGTAAGTG
CNATCGCTAATGCGGGAAAGCTCTTATTCGGGTGAGATGGGCTGGGGCACCATCTGGGGACCCTGACGTG
AAGTTTGTCACTGACTGGAGAACTCGGTTTGTCGTCTGTTGCGGGGGCGGCAGTTATGGCGGTGCCGTTG
GGCAGTGCACCCGTACCTTTGGGAGCGCGCGCCCTCGTCGTGTCGTGACGTCACCCGTTCTGTTGGTACC
TGCTGTTGACAGTGAGCGAATGAGAAGATCTCTTGCACATCAAGTGAAGCCACAGATGTTGATGTGCAAG
ATCTTCTCATCTGCCTACTGCCTCGGACTTCAAGGGGAATTCAGGGTGGGGCCACCTGCCGGTAGGTGTG
CGGTAGGCTTTTCTCCGTCGCAGGACGCAGGGTTCGGGCCTAGGGTAGGCTCTCCTGAATCGACAGGCGC
CGGACCTCTGGCGGCCGCAACAACGCGTTCCTGACCATTCATCCTCTTTCTTTTTCCTGCAGGCTTGTGG
AAGAAATGGGACCCTGCTGCTGCTGGAGACNCANNAACNANANNGNNNCCCNGNCCCGGGGTTNNCCTGT
TNCCCATCCCGGANTCTCCTGCTCCCACTCTGNGCTGCTGCTCAGCCAAAACNATCNNNTCCCGGANTCC
TANANAGAGNCCTGCCATGAACTNCCCTCCCGGCCTNGGGGAAAGACNCATGAACAACTGCCNTGGTGTN
CGATCCTACCACCCAGAATGAGTGGCTNGGNCTNCCCAAAANGGGGCGGCACCCCCCNANCCAGGNGNAA
TATNATC
