[The description below was written by a language model from this plasmid's Addgene catalogue record.]
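Description:
pCAG-RFP-miR-E1-1int is a mammalian expression and RNAi plasmid built on the pCAG-RFP-int backbone (about 6.3 kb without the insert). It is maintained in E. coli as a high-copy plasmid under ampicillin selection. The record does not name the replication origin, and no feature table is available. The promoter and reporter are therefore inferred only from the plasmid and backbone names, which point to a CAG promoter (the strong hybrid CMV enhancer/chicken β-actin promoter) driving a red fluorescent protein, with an intron included in the transcription unit. No mammalian selection marker is recorded.

The payload is an insert of roughly 400 bp carrying an artificial miRNA, cloned between AsiSI and MluI sites, both of which remain intact. According to the depositor's notes, this fragment was amplified from the first intron of a related vector, pUbC-miRNA-EGFP, and covers the region surrounding that vector's miRNA insertion site. The hairpin it carries is directed against a target the depositor calls E1k; the record does not define this target further or give its species. Placing the miRNA within intronic sequence should allow a single Pol II transcript to yield both the hairpin and the RFP message. Red fluorescence would then mark the cells expressing the silencing cassette.

The associated publication describes constructs that use fluorescent indicators for conditional miRNA expression. This plasmid appears to belong to that series, probably as a single-intron configuration as the "1int" in its name suggests. The record lists no recombinase sites or other conditional elements for this particular plasmid. Its supported use is transfection-based knockdown of E1k in mammalian cells with a visual readout of expression.
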