Addgene plasmid #19823: pCAG-RFP-miR-E1-1int
Depositing lab: Zuoshang Xu. Depositing organization: University of Massachusetts, Worcester. Publication: A construct with fluorescent indicators for conditional expression of miRNA. Qiu L, Wang H, Xia X, Zhou H, Xu Z. BMC Biotechnol. 2008 Oct 7;8:77. doi: 10.1186/1472-6750-8-77. PubMed 18840295.
Backbone
  Vector backbone: pCAG-RFP-int
  Backbone size w/o insert (bp): 6300
  Vector type: Mammalian Expression, RNAi
Growth in bacteria
  Bacterial resistance: Ampicillin, 100 μg/mL
  Growth temperature: 37°C
  Growth strain: DH5alpha
  Copy number: High Copy
Gene/Insert
  Gene/Insert name: miRNA
  Insert size (bp): 400
  Cloning method: Restriction Enzyme; 5′ cloning site AsiSI (not destroyed); 3′ cloning site MluI (not destroyed)
  Sequencing primers: 5′ GCTGGACATCACCTCCCACAACG; 3′ ACAGGAGGTGGGGAGCAGGAGA
Terms and licenses: Academic/Nonprofit Terms; Industry Terms: Not Available to Industry
Depositor comments: A fragment of ~400 bases surrounding the miRNA insertion site was amplified from the first intron of the vector pUbC-miRNA-EGFP with primers 5'-GCAATGACGCGATCGCTAATGCGGGAAAGCTCTTATTCGGGT-3' (forward) and 5'-AAGGCATGACGCGTTGTTGCGGCCGCCAGAGGTCCGGCGCCTGT-3' (reverse). The miRNA against E1k is - 5'-GGTACCTGCTGTTGACAGTGAGCGAATGAGAAGATCTCTTGCACATCAAGTGAAGCCACAGATGTTGATGTGCAAGATCTTCTCATCTGCCTACTGCCTCGGACTTCAAGGGGAATTC
How to cite: pCAG-RFP-miR-E1-1int was a gift from Zuoshang Xu (Addgene plasmid # 19823 ; http://n2t.net/addgene:19823 ; RRID:Addgene_19823)
